Addgene plasmid #136799: pEBTet-SNAP-γ-tubulin
Purpose: Mammalian expression of the centrosomal protein _-tubulin N-terminally fused to SNAP-tag
Depositing lab: Kai Johnsson. Depositing organization: Swiss Federal Institute of Technology (EPFL). Publication: Selective chemical crosslinking reveals a Cep57-Cep63-Cep152 centrosomal complex. Lukinavicius G, Lavogina D, Orpinell M, Umezawa K, Reymond L, Garin N, Gonczy P, Johnsson K. Curr Biol. 2013 Feb 4;23(3):265-70. doi: 10.1016/j.cub.2012.12.030. Epub 2013 Jan 17. PubMed 23333316.
Backbone
  Vector backbone: pEBTet
  Backbone size w/o insert (bp): 12656
  Vector type: Mammalian Expression
  Selectable markers: Puromycin
Growth in bacteria
  Bacterial resistance: Ampicillin, 100 μg/mL
  Growth temperature: 37°C
  Growth strain: DH5alpha
  Copy number: High Copy
Gene/Insert
  Gene/Insert name: SNAP-TUBG
  Species: H. sapiens (human), Synthetic
  Entrez Gene: TUBG1 (a.k.a. CDCBM4, GCP-1, TUBG, TUBGCP1)
  Promoter: CMV-TetO2
  Tag / fusion protein: FLAG-tag / His-tag (N terminal on insert)
  Cloning method: Gateway Cloning
  Sequencing primers: 5′ CMV_Fwd; 3′ BGH_Rev
Terms and licenses: Academic/Nonprofit Terms; Industry Terms: Not Available to Industry
How to cite: pEBTet-SNAP-γ-tubulin was a gift from Kai Johnsson (Addgene plasmid # 136799 ; http://n2t.net/addgene:136799 ; RRID:Addgene_136799)
