[The description below was written by a language model from this plasmid's Addgene catalogue record and pLannotate feature annotations shown in this document.]
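Description:
pEBTet-SNAP-γ-tubulin is a mammalian expression plasmid built on the pEBTet backbone, an Epstein-Barr virus-derived episomal vector with tetracycline-regulated expression. The annotated sequence (about 13.4 kb) carries the EBV oriP origin together with an EBNA1 coding sequence, which together allow the plasmid to replicate and be retained as an extrachromosomal episome in suitable mammalian cells rather than relying on integration. Short flanking EBV gene fragments (gL, BRRF2) and remnants of pBR322 (tet promoter, TcR and bom fragments) appear to be cloning leftovers. In bacteria the plasmid is maintained at high copy through a ColE1/pUC-type origin and selected with ampicillin via β-lactamase. Mammalian cells carrying it are selected with puromycin, using a PuroR cassette driven by the SV40 promoter and ended by an SV40 poly(A) signal.

The payload is human γ-tubulin (TUBG1) fused at its N terminus to SNAP-tag, which the annotation detects as a fragment of human MGMT, the alkyltransferase from which SNAP-tag was engineered. The record lists N-terminal FLAG and His tags; a His tag is annotated just upstream of the SNAP sequence, while the FLAG tag is not picked up in the feature table. TUBG1 was inserted by Gateway cloning and is flanked by attB1 and attB2, followed by the bGH poly(A) signal. Expression comes from a CMV enhancer/promoter followed by two tet operator sites (CMV-TetO2). A separate cassette containing RSV promoter sequence, a β-globin intron and an SV40 poly(A) signal supplies TetR, which represses the CMV-TetO2 promoter until tetracycline or doxycycline releases it. The construct thus allows inducible expression of a centrosomal protein that can be covalently labelled with benzylguanine-based SNAP substrates, for fluorescent labelling or chemical crosslinking studies of centrosomal proteins.
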