Features (pLannotate 1.2.2; 31 found; start..end, strand, type, name):
     85..196     +  polyA_signal   bGH poly(A) signal: bovine growth hormone polyadenylation signal
    737..2294    -  rep_origin     oriP (fragment): Epstein-Barr virus oriP replication origin (Yates et al., 2000)
   2407..2625    -  CDS            gL (fragment): GL_EBVB9 - Experimental evidence at protein level: Swiss-Prot protein existence level 1. The heterodimer glycoprotein H-glycoprotein L is required for the fusion of viral and plasma membranes leading to virus entry into the host cell. Acts as a functional inhibitor of gH and maintains gH in an inhibited form. Upon binding to host integrins, gL dissociates from gH leading to activation of the viral fusion glycoproteins gB and gH. Fusion of EBV with B-lymphocytes requires the additional receptor- binding protein gp42, which forms a complex with gH/gL. The heterodimer gH/gL targets also host EPHA
   2708..4633    -  CDS            EBNA1: Epstein-Barr nuclear antigen 1, also known as EBNA-1 crucial for latent viral infection, and for episomal amplification of vectors containing the oriP origin (Okita et al., 2013)
   4671..5015    -  CDS            BRRF2_EBVB9 (fragment): Protein inferred from homology: Swiss-Prot protein existence level 3. From Epstein-Barr virus (strain B95-8) (HHV-4) (Human herpesvirus 4).
   5018..5041    -  promoter       tet promoter (fragment): E. coli promoter for tetracycline efflux protein gene
   5154..5258    +  promoter       AmpR promoter: bla
   5259..6119    +  CDS            AmpR: β-lactamase; bla; confers resistance to ampicillin, carbenicillin, and related antibiotics
   6290..6878    +  rep_origin     ori: high-copy-number ColE1/pMB1/pBR322/pUC origin of replication
   6924..7047    -  CDS            TcR (fragment): tetracycline efflux protein; tet; confers resistance to tetracycline
   7085..7382    +  promoter       SV40 promoter: SV40 enhancer and early promoter
   7459..8058    +  CDS            PuroR: puromycin N-acetyltransferase; pac from Streptomyces alboniger; confers resistance to puromycin
   8149..8283    +  polyA_signal   SV40 poly(A) signal: SV40 polyadenylation signal
   8405..8457    -  misc_feature   bom (fragment): basis of mobility region from pBR322
   8588..8681    +  ncRNA          Retro dr1: Accession: RF00214 - Retrovirus direct repeat 1 (dr1)
   8717..8978    +  promoter       RSV promoter: Rous sarcoma virus enhancer/promoter
   9004..9064    +  promoter       SV40 promoter (fragment): SV40 early promoter
   9095..9667    +  intron         β-globin intron: intron from rabbit β-globin gene
   9722..9740    +  promoter       T7 promoter: promoter for bacteriophage T7 RNA polymerase
   9751..10371   +  CDS            tetR: TETR2_ECOLX - Experimental evidence at protein level: Swiss-Prot protein existence level 1. TetR is the repressor of the tetracycline resistance element; its N-terminal region forms a helix-turn-helix structure and binds DNA. Binding of tetracycline to TetR reduces the repressor affinity for the tetracycline resistance gene (tetA) promoter operator sites. From Escherichia coli.
  10413..10534   +  polyA_signal   SV40 poly(A) signal: SV40 polyadenylation signal
  10589..10968   +  enhancer       CMV enhancer: human cytomegalovirus immediate early enhancer
  10969..11172   +  promoter       CMV promoter: human cytomegalovirus (CMV) immediate early promoter
  11174..11193   +  promoter       PLtetO-1 promoter (fragment): modified phage lambda PL promoter with tet operator sites (Lutz and Bujard, 1997)
  11195..11214   +  promoter       PLtetO-1 promoter (fragment): modified phage lambda PL promoter with tet operator sites (Lutz and Bujard, 1997)
  11222..11255   +  promoter       TRE3GV promoter (fragment): 3rd-generation Tet-responsive promoter that can be activated by binding of Tet-On® 3G, optimized for retroviral and lentiviral vectors
  11371..11388   +  CDS            9xHis (fragment): 9xHis affinity tag
  11389..11931   +  CDS            MGMT (fragment): MGMT_HUMAN - Experimental evidence at protein level: Swiss-Prot protein existence level 1. Involved in the cellular defense against the biological effects of O6-methylguanine (O6-MeG) and O4-methylthymine (O4-MeT) in DNA. Repairs the methylated nucleobase in DNA by stoichiometrically transferring the methyl group to a cysteine residue in the enzyme. This is a suicide reaction: the enzyme is irreversibly inactivated. From Homo sapiens (Human).
  11974..11998   +  protein_bind   attB1: mutant version of attB; recombination site for the Gateway® BP reaction BP Clonase™
  12001..13353   +  CDS            TUBG1: TBG1_HUMAN - Also known as TUBG. Experimental evidence at protein level: Swiss-Prot protein existence level 1. Tubulin is the major constituent of microtubules. The gamma chain is found at microtubule organizing centers (MTOC) such as the spindle poles or the centrosome. Pericentriolar matrix component that regulates alpha/beta chain minus-end nucleation, centrosome duplication and spindle formation. From Homo sapiens (Human).
  13361..14      -  protein_bind   attB2 (across the origin): mutant version of attB; recombination site for the Gateway® BP reaction BP Clonase™
>Addgene plasmid #136799 | pEBTet-SNAP-γ-tubulin | addgene full sequence | sequence record 275873 | Addgene NGS Result
TTGTACAAAGTGGTGATGGCAGCTAGCGGCGCGCCCGGCCGCTCGAGTCTAGAGGGCCCGTTTAAACCCG
CTGATCAGCCTCGACTGTGCCTTCTAGTTGCCAGCCATCTGTTGTTTGCCCCTCCCCCGTGCCTTCCTTG
ACCCTGGAAGGTGCCACTCCCACTGTCCTTTCCTAATAAAATGAGGAAATTGCATCGCATTGTCTGAGTA
GGTGTCATTCTATTCTGGGGGGTGGGGTGGGGCAGGACAGCAAGGGGGAGGATTGGGAAGACAATAGCAG
GCTAGAGGATCGATCCCCGCCCCGGACGAACTAAACCTGACTACGACATCTCTGCCCCTTCTTCGCGGGG
CAGTGCATGTAATCCCTTCAGTTGGTTGGTACAACTTGCCAACTGGGCCCTGTTCCACATGTGACACGGG
GGGGGACCAAACACAAAGGGGTTCTCTGACTGTAGTTGACATCCTTATAAATGGATGTGCACATTTGCCA
ACACTGAGTGGCTTTCATCCTGGAGCAGACTTTGCAGTCTGTGGACTGCAACACAACATTGCCTTTATGT
GTAACTCTTGGCTGAAGCTCTTACACCAATGCTGGGGGACATGTACCTCCCAGGGGCCCAGGAAGACTAC
GGGAGGCTACACCAACGTCAATCAGAGGGGCCTGTGTAGCTACCGATAAGCGGACCCTCAAGAGGGCATT
AGCAATAGTGTTTATAAGGCCCCCTTGTTAACCCTAAACGGGTAGCATATGCTTCCCGGGTAGTAGTATA
TACTATCCAGACTAACCCTAATTCAATAGCATATGTTACCCAACGGGAAGCATATGCTATCGAATTAGGG
TTAGTAAAAGGGTCCTAAGGAACAGCGATATCTCCCACCCCATGAGCTGTCACGGTTTTATTTACATGGG
GTCAGGATTCCACGAGGGTAGTGAACCATTTTAGTCACAAGGGCAGTGGCTGAAGATCAAGGAGCGGGCA
GTGAACTCTCCTGAATCTTCGCCTGCTTCTTCATTCTCCTTCGTTTAGCTAATAGAATAACTGCTGAGTT
GTGAACAGTAAGGTGTATGTGAGGTGCTCGAAAACAAGGTTTCAGGTGACGCCCCCAGAATAAAATTTGG
ACGGGGGGTTCAGTGGTGGCATTGTGCTATGACACCAATATAACCCTCACAAACCCCTTGGGCAATAAAT
ACTAGTGTAGGAATGAAACATTCTGAATATCTTTAACAATAGAAATCCATGGGGTGGGGACAAGCCGTAA
AGACTGGATGTCCATCTCACACGAATTTATGGCTATGGGCAACACATAATCCTAGTGCAATATGATACTG
GGGTTATTAAGATGTGTCCCAGGCAGGGACCAAGACAGGTGAACCATGTTGTTACACTCTATTTGTAACA
AGGGGAAAGAGAGTGGACGCCGACAGCAGCGGACTCCACTGGTTGTCTCTAACACCCCCGAAAATTAAAC
GGGGCTCCACGCCAATGGGGCCCATAAACAAAGACAAGTGGCCACTCTTTTTTTTGAAATTGTGGAGTGG
GGGCACGCGTCAGCCCCCACACGCCGCCCTGCGGTTTTGGACTGTAAAATAAGGGTGTAATAACTTGGCT
GATTGTAACCCCGCTAACCACTGCGGTCAAACCACTTGCCCACAAAACCACTAATGGCACCCCGGGGAAT
ACCTGCATAAGTAGGTGGGCGGGCCAAGATAGGGGCGCGATTGCTGCGATCTGGAGGACAAATTACACAC
ACTTGCGCCTGAGCGCCAAGCACAGGGTTGTTGGTCCTCATATTCACGAGGTCGCTGAGAGCACGGTGGG
CTAATGTTGCCATGGGTAGCATATACTACCCAAATATCTGGATAGCATATGCTATCCTAATCTATATCTG
GGTAGCATAGGCTATCCTAATCTATATCTGGGTAGTATATGCTATCCTAATCTGTATCCGGGTAGCATAT
GCTATCCTAATAGAGATTAGGGTAGTATATGCTATCCTAATTTATATCTGGGTAGCATATACTACCCAAA
TATCTGGATAGCATATGCTATCCTAATCTATATCTGGGTAGCATATGCTATCCTAATCTATATCTGGGTA
GCATAGGCTATCCTAATCTATATCTGGGTAGCATATGCTATCCTAATCTATATCTGGGTAGTATATGCTA
TCCTAATTTATATCTGGGTAGCATAGGCTATCCTAATCTATATCTGGGTAGCATATGCTATCCTAATCTA
TATCTGGGTAGTATATGCTATCCTAATCTGTATCCGGGTAGCATATGCTATCCTCATGCATATACAGTCA
GCATATGATACCCAGTAGTAGAGTGGGAGTGCTATCCTTTGCATATGCCGCCACCTCCCAAGGGGGCGTG
AATTTTCGCTGCTTGTCCTTTTCCTGCTGGTTGCTCCCATTCTTAGGTGAATTTAAGGAGGCCAGGCTAA
AGCCGTCGCATGTCTGATTGCTCACCAGGTAAATGTCGCTAATGTTTTCCAACGCGAGAAGGTGTTGAGC
GCGGAGCTGAGTGACGTGACAACATGGGTATGCCCAATTGCCCCATGTTGGGAGGACGAAAATGGTGACA
AGACAGATGGCCAGAAATACACCAACAGCACGCATGATGTCTACTGGGGATTTATTCTTTAGTGCGGGGG
AATACACGGCTTTTAATACGATTGAGGGCGTCTCCTAACAAGTTACATCACTCCTGCCCTTCCTCACCCT
CATCTCCATCACCTCCTTCATCTCCGTCATCTCCGTCATCACCCTCCGCGGCAGCCCCTTCCACCATAGG
TGGAAACCAGGGAGGCAAATCTACTCCATCGTCAAAGCTGCACACAGTCACCCTGATATTGCAGGTAGGA
GCGGGCTTTGTCATAACAAGGTCCTTAATCGCATCCTTCAAAACCTCAGCAAATATATGAGTTTGTAAAA
AGACCATGAAATAACAGACAATGGACTCCCTTAGCGGGCCAGGTTGTGGGCCGGGTCCAGGGGCCATTCC
AAAGGGGAGACGACTCAATGGTGTAAGACGACATTGTGGAATAGCAAGGGCAGTTCCTCGCCTTAGGTTG
TAAAGGGAGGTCTTACTACCTCCATATACGAACACACCGGCGACCCAAGTTCCTTCGTCGGTAGTCCTTT
CTACGTGACTCCTAGCCAGGAGAGCTCTTAAACCTTCTGCAATGTTCTCAAATTTCGGGTTGGAACCTCC
TTGACCACGATGCTTTCCAAACCACCCTCCTTTTTTGCGCCTGCCTCCATCACCCTGACCCCGGGGTCCA
GTGCTTGGGCCTTCTCCTGGGTCATCTGCGGGGCCCTGCTCTATCGCTCCCGGGGGCACGTCAGGCTCAC
CATCTGGGCCACCTTCTTGGTGGTATTCAAAATAATCGGCTTCCCCTACAGGGTGGAAAAATGGCCTTCT
ACCTGGAGGGGGCCTGCGCGGTGGAGACCCGGATGATGATGACTGACTACTGGGACTCCTGGGCCTCTTT
TCTCCACGTCCACGACCTCTCCCCCTGGCTCTTTCACGACTTCCCCCCCTGGCTCTTTCACGTCCTCTAC
CCCGGCGGCCTCCACTACCTCCTCGACCCCGGCCTCCACTACCTCCTCGACCCCGGCCTCCACTGCCTCC
TCGACCCCGGCCTCCACCTCCTGCTCCTGCCCCTCCTGCTCCTGCCCCTCCTCCTGCTCCTGCCCCTCCT
GCCCCTCCTGCTCCTGCCCCTCCTGCCCCTCCTGCTCCTGCCCCTCCTGCCCCTCCTGCTCCTGCCCCTC
CTGCCCCTCCTCCTGCTCCTGCCCCTCCTGCCCCTCCTCCTGCTCCTGCCCCTCCTSCCCCTCCTSCTCC
TSCCCCTCCTGCCCCTCCTGCTCCTGCCCCTCCTGCCCCTCCTGCTCCTGCCCCTCCTGCTCCTGCCCCT
CCTGCTCCTGCCCCTCCTGCTCCTGCCCCTCCTGCCCCTCCTGCCCCTCCTCCTGCTCCTGCCCCTCCTG
CTCCTGCCCCTCCTGCCCCTCCTGCCCCTCCTGCTCCTGCCCCTCCTCCTGCTCCTGCCCCTCCTGCCCC
TCCTSCCCCYCCYCCYSCYCCYTCCCCTCTYSCYYYTACACCTCTTCCWGCCCMYCCTCCTGCTCCTGCC
CCYCCTSCCCCTCCTGCCCCTCCTCCTGCTCCTGCCCCTCCTGCCCCTCCTCCYSCTCCTGCCCCTCCTC
CTGCTCCTGCCCCTCCTGCCCCTCCTGCCCCTCCTCCTGCTCCTGCCCCTCCTCCTGCTCCTGCCCCTCC
TGCCCCTCCTGCCCCTCCTGCCCCTCCTCCTGCTCCTGCCCCTCCTCCTGCTCCTGCCCCTCCTGCTCCT
GCCCCTCCCGCTCCTGCTCCTGCTCCTGTTCCACCGTGGGTCCCTTTGCAGCCAATGCAACTTGGACGTT
TTTGGGGTCTCCGGACACCATCTCTATGTCTTGGCCCTGATCCTGAGCCGCCCGGGGCTCCTGGTCTTCC
GCCTCCTCGTCCTCGTCCTCTTCCCCGTCCTCGTCCATGGTTATCACCCCCTCTTCTTTGAGGTCCACTG
CCGCCGGAGCCTTCTGGTCCAGATGTGTCTCCCTTCTCTCCTAGGCCATTTCCAGGTCCTGTACCTGGCC
CCTCGTCAGACATGATTCACACTAAAAGAGATCAATAGACATCTTTATTAGACGACGCTCAGTGAATACA
GGGAGTGCAGACTCCTGCCCCCTCCAACAGCCCCCCCACCCTCATCCCCTTCATGGTCGCTGTCAGACAG
ATCCAGGTCTGAAAATTCCCCATCCTCCGAACCATCCTCGTCCTCATCACCAATTACTCGCAGCCCGGAA
AACTCCCGCTGAACATCCTCAAGATTTGCGTCCTGAGCCTCAAGCCAGGCCTCAAATTCCTCGTCCCCCT
TTTTGCTGGACGGTAGGGATGGGGATTCTCGGGACCCCTCCTCTTCCTCTTCAAGGTCACCAGACAGAGA
TGCTACTGGGGCAACGGAAGAAAAGCTGGGTGCGGCCTGTGAGGATCAGCTTATCGATGATAAGCTGTCA
AACATGAGAATTCTTGAAGACGAAAGGGCCTCGTGATACGCCTATTTTTATAGGTTAATGTCATGATAAT
AATGGTTTCTTAGACGTCAGGTGGCACTTTTCGGGGAAATGTGCGCGGAACCCCTATTTGTTTATTTTTC
TAAATACATTCAAATATGTATCCGCTCATGAGACAATAACCCTGATAAATGCTTCAATAATATTGAAAAA
GGAAGAGTATGAGTATTCAACATTTCCGTGTCGCCCTTATTCCCTTTTTTGCGGCATTTTGCCTTCCTGT
TTTTGCTCACCCAGAAACGCTGGTGAAAGTAAAAGATGCTGAAGATCAGTTGGGTGCACGAGTGGGTTAC
ATCGAACTGGATCTCAACAGCGGTAAGATCCTTGAGAGTTTTCGCCCCGAAGAACGTTTTCCAATGATGA
GCACTTTTAAAGTTCTGCTATGTGGCGCGGTATTATCCCGTGTTGACGCCGGGCAAGAGCAACTCGGTCG
CCGCATACACTATTCTCAGAATGACTTGGTTGAGTACTCACCAGTCACAGAAAAGCATCTTACGGATGGC
ATGACAGTAAGAGAATTATGCAGTGCTGCCATAACCATGAGTGATAACACTGCGGCCAACTTACTTCTGA
CAACGATCGGAGGACCGAAGGAGCTAACCGCTTTTTTGCACAACATGGGGGATCATGTAACTCGCCTTGA
TCGTTGGGAACCGGAGCTGAATGAAGCCATACCAAACGACGAGCGTGACACCACGATGCCTGCAGCAATG
GCAACAACGTTGCGCAAACTATTAACTGGCGAACTACTTACTCTAGCTTCCCGGCAACAATTAATAGACT
GGATGGAGGCGGATAAAGTTGCAGGACCACTTCTGCGCTCGGCCCTTCCGGCTGGCTGGTTTATTGCTGA
TAAATCTGGAGCCGGTGAGCGTGGGTCTCGCGGTATCATTGCAGCACTGGGGCCAGATGGTAAGCCCTCC
CGTATCGTAGTTATCTACACGACGGGGAGTCAGGCAACTATGGATGAACGAAATAGACAGATCGCTGAGA
TAGGTGCCTCACTGATTAAGCATTGGTAACTGTCAGACCAAGTTTACTCATATATACTTTAGATTGATTT
AAAACTTCATTTTTAATTTAAAAGGATCTAGGTGAAGATCCTTTTTGATAATCTCATGACCAAAATCCCT
TAACGTGAGTTTTCGTTCCACTGAGCGTCAGACCCCGTAGAAAAGATCAAAGGATCTTCTTGAGATCCTT
TTTTTCTGCGCGTAATCTGCTGCTTGCAAACAAAAAAACCACCGCTACCAGCGGTGGTTTGTTTGCCGGA
TCAAGAGCTACCAACTCTTTTTCCGAAGGTAACTGGCTTCAGCAGAGCGCAGATACCAAATACTGTCCTT
CTAGTGTAGCCGTAGTTAGGCCACCACTTCAAGAACTCTGTAGCACCGCCTACATACCTCGCTCTGCTAA
TCCTGTTACCAGTGGCTGCTGCCAGTGGCGATAAGTCGTGTCTTACCGGGTTGGACTCAAGACGATAGTT
ACCGGATAAGGCGCAGCGGTCGGGCTGAACGGGGGGTTCGTGCACACAGCCCAGCTTGGAGCGAACGACC
TACACCGAACTGAGATACCTACAGCGTGAGCTATGAGAAAGCGCCACGCTTCCCGAAGGGAGAAAGGCGG
ACAGGTATCCGGTAAGCGGCAGGGTCGGAACAGGAGAGCGCACGAGGGAGCTTCCAGGGGGAAACGCCTG
GTATCTTTATAGTCCTGTCGGGTTTCGCCACCTCTGACTTGAGCGTCGATTTTTGTGATGCTCGTCAGGG
GGGCGGAGCCTATGGAAAAACGCCAGCAACGCGGCCTTTTTACGGTTCCTGGCCTTTTGCTGGCCTTGAA
GCTGTCCCTGATGGTCGTCATCTACCTGCCTGGACAGCATGGCCTGCAACGCGGGCATCCCGATGCCGCC
GGAAGCGAGAAGAATCATAATGGGGAAGGCCATCCAGCCTCGCGTCGAACTAGATGATCCGGCTGTGGAA
TGTGTGTCAGTTAGGGTGTGGAAAGTCCCCAGGCTCCCCAGCAGGCAGAAGTATGCAAAGCATGCATCTC
AATTAGTCAGCAACCAGGTGTGGAAAGTCCCCAGGCTCCCCAGCAGGCAGAAGTATGCAAAGCATGCATC
TCAATTAGTCAGCAACCATAGTCCCGCCCCTAACTCCGCCCATCCCGCCCCTAACTCCGCCCAGTTCCGC
CCATTCTCCGCCCCATGGCTGACTAATTTTTTTTATTTATGCAGAGGCCGAGGCCGCCTCGGCCTCTGAG
CTATTCCAGAAGTAGTGAGGAGGCTTTTTTGGAGGGTGACCGCCACGACCGGTGCCGCCACCATCCCCTG
ACCCACGCCCCTGACCCCTCACAAGGAGACGACCTTCCATGACCGAGTACAAGCCCACGGTGCGCCTCGC
CACCCGCGACGACGTCCCCCGGGCCGTACGCACCCTCGCCGCCGCGTTCGCCGACTACCCCGCCACGCGC
CACACCGTCGACCCCGACCGCCACATCGAACGCGTCACCGAGCTGCAAGAACTCTTCCTCACGCGCGTCG
GGCTCGACATCGGCAAGGTGTGGGTCGCGGACGACGGCGCCGCGGTGGCGGTCTGGACCACGCCGGAGAG
CGTCGAAGCGGGGGCGGTGTTCGCCGAGATCGGCCCGCGCATGGCCGAGTTGAGCGGTTCCCGGCTGGCC
GCGCAGCAACAGATGGAAGGCCTCCTGGCGCCGCACCGGCCCAAGGAGCCCGCGTGGTTCCTGGCCACCG
TCGGCGTCTCGCCCGACCACCAGGGCAAGGGTCTGGGCAGCGCCGTCGTGCTCCCCGGAGTGGAGGCGGC
CGAGCGCGCCGGGGTGCCCGCCTTCCTGGAGACCTCCGCGCCCCGCAACCTCCCCTTCTACGAGCGGCTC
GGCTTCACCGTCACCGCCGACGTCGAGGTGCCCGAAGGACCGCGCACCTGGTGCATGACCCGCAAGCCCG
GTGCCTGACGCCCGCCCCACGACCCGCAGCGCCCGACCGAAAGGAGCGCACGACCCGGTCCGACGCGGCC
CGACGGGTCCGAGGGGGGTCGACCTCGAAACTTGTTTATTGCAGCTTATAATGGTTACAAATAAAGCAAT
AGCATCACAAATTTCACAAATAAAGCATTTTTTTCACTGCATTCTAGTTGTGGTTTGTCCAAACTCATCA
ATGTATCTTATCATGTCTGGATCTGATCCGAACCCCTTCCTCGACCAATTCTCATGTTTGACAGCTTATC
ATCGCAGATCCGGGCAACGTTGTTGCCATTGCTCGACCAATTCTCATGTTTGACAGCTTATCATCGCAGA
TCCGTATGGTGCACTCTCAGTACAATCTGCTCTGATGCCGCATAGTTAAGCCAGTATCTGCTCCCTGCTT
GTGTGTTGGAGGTCGCTGAGTAGTGCGCGAGCAAAATTTAAGCTACAACAAGGCAAGGCTTGACCGACAA
TTGCATGAAGAATCTGCTTAGGGTTAGGCGTTTTGCGCTGCTTCGCGATGTACGGGCCAGATATACGCGT
ATCTGAGGGGACTAGGGTGTGTTTAGGCGAAAAGCGGGGCTTCGGTTGTACGCGGTTAGGAGTCCCCTCA
GGATATAGTAGTTTCGCTTTTGCATAGGGAGGGGGAAATGTAGTCTTATGCAATACTCTTGTAGTCTTGC
AACATGGTAACGATGAGTTAGCAACATGCCTTACAAGGAGAGAAAAAGCACCGTGCATGCCGATTGGTGG
AAGTAAGGTGGTACGATCGTGCCTTATTAGGAAGGCAACAGACGGGTCTGACATGGATTGGACGAACCAC
TGAATTCCGCATTGCAGAGATATTGTATTTAAGTGCCTAGCTCGATACAATAAACGCCATTTGACCATTC
ACCACATTGGTGTGCACCTCCAAGCTGGCCGGGGATCCTCTAGGGCCTCTGAGCTATTCCAGAAGTAGTG
AAGAGGCTTTTTTGGAGGCCTAGGCTTTTGCAAAAAGCTCCGGATCGATCCTGAGAACTTCAGGGTGAGT
TTGGGGACCCTTGATTGTTCTTTCTTTTTCGCTATTGTAAAATTCATGTTATATGGAGGGGGCAAAGTTT
TCAGGGTGTTGTTTAGAATGGGAAGATGTCCCTTGTATCACCATGGACCCTCATGATAATTTTGTTTCTT
TCACTTTCTACTCTGTTGACAACCATTGTCTCCTCTTATTTTCTTTTCATTTTCTGTAACTTTTTCGTTA
AACTTTAGCTTGCATTTGTAACGAATTTTTAAATTCACTTTTGTTTATTTGTCAGATTGTAAGTACTTTC
TCTAATCACTTTTTTTTCAAGGCAATCAGGGTATATTATATTGTACTTCAGCACAGTTTTAGAGAACAAT
TGTTATAATTAAATGATAAGGTAGAATATTTCTGCATATAAATTCTGGCTGGCGTGGAAATATTCTTATT
GGTAGAAACAACTACATCCTGGTCATCATCCTGCCTTTCTCTTTATGGTTACAATGATATACACTGTTTG
AGATGAGGATAAAATACTCTGAGTCCAAACCGGGCCCCTCTGCTAACCATGTTCATGCCTTCTTCTTTTT
CCTACAGCTCCTGGGCAACGTGCTGGTTATTGTGCTGTCTCATCATTTTGGCAAAGAATTGTAATACGAC
TCACTATAGGGCGAATTGATATGTCTAGATTAGATAAAAGTAAAGTGATTAACAGCGCATTAGAGCTGCT
TAATGAGGTCGGAATCGAAGGTTTAACAACCCGTAAACTCGCCCAGAAGCTAGGTGTAGAGCAGCCTACA
TTGTATTGGCATGTAAAAAATAAGCGGGCTTTGCTCGACGCCTTAGCCATTGAGATGTTAGATAGGCACC
ATACTCACTTTTGCCCTTTAGAAGGGGAAAGCTGGCAAGATTTTTTACGTAATAACGCTAAAAGTTTTAG
ATGTGCTTTACTAAGTCATCGCGATGGAGCAAAAGTACATTTAGGTACACGGCCTACAGAAAAACAGTAT
GAAACTCTCGAAAATCAATTAGCCTTTTTATGCCAACAAGGTTTTTCACTAGAGAATGCATTATATGCAC
TCAGCGCTGTGGGGCATTTTACTTTAGGTTGCGTATTGGAAGATCAAGAGCATCAAGTCGCTAAAGAAGA
AAGGGAAACACCTACTACTGATAGTATGCCGCCATTATTACGACAAGCTATCGAATTATTTGATCACCAA
GGTGCAGAGCCAGCCTTCTTATTCGGCCTTGAATTGATCATATGCGGATTAGAAAAACAACTTAAATGTG
AAAGTGGGTCCGCGTACAGCGGATCCCGGGAATTCAGATCTTATTAAAGCAGAACTTGTTTATTGCAGCT
TATAATGGTTACAAATAAAGCAATAGCATCACAAATTTCACAAATAAAGCATTTTTTTCACTGCATTCTA
GTTGTGGTTTGTCCAAACTCATCAATGTATCTTATCATGTCTGGTCGAATCCATGGCGCAGAACTGGTAG
GTATGGAAGATCCGCGTTGACATTGATTATTGACTAGTTATTAATAGTAATCAATTACGGGGTCATTAGT
TCATAGCCCATATATGGAGTTCCGCGTTACATAACTTACGGTAAATGGCCCGCCTGGCTGACCGCCCAAC
GACCCCCGCCCATTGACGTCAATAATGACGTATGTTCCCATAGTAACGCCAATAGGGACTTTCCATTGAC
GTCAATGGGTGGAGTATTTACGGTAAACTGCCCACTTGGCAGTACATCAAGTGTATCATATGCCAAGTAC
GCCCCCTATTGACGTCAATGACGGTAAATGGCCCGCCTGGCATTATGCCCAGTACATGACCTTATGGGAC
TTTCCTACTTGGCAGTACATCTACGTATTAGTCATCGCTATTACCATGGTGATGCGGTTTTGGCAGTACA
TCAATGGGCGTGGATAGCGGTTTGACTCACGGGGATTTCCAAGTCTCCACCCCATTGACGTCAATGGGAG
TTTGTTTTGGCACCAAAATCAACGGGACTTTCCAAAATGTCGTAACAACTCCGCCCCATTGACGCAAATG
GGCGGTAGGCGTGTACGGTGGGAGGTCTATATAAGCAGAGCTCTCCCTATCAGTGATAGAGATCTCCCTA
TCAGTGATAGAGATCGTCGACGAGCTCGTTTAGTGAACCGTCAGATCGCCTGGAGACGCCATCCACGCTG
TTTTGACCTCCATAGAAGACACCGGGACCGATCCAGCCTCCGGACTCTAGCGTTTAAACTTAAGCTTACC
ACCATGGATTATAAAGACGATGATGACAAGCACCACCACCACCACCACGACAAGGATTGTGAAATGAAAC
GCACCACACTGGACAGCCCTTTGGGGAAGCTGGAGCTGTCTGGTTGTGAGCAGGGTCTGCACGAAATAAT
TTTTCTGGGCAAGGGGACGTCTGCAGCTGATGCCGTGGAGGTCCCAGCCCCCGCTGCGGTTCTCGGAGGT
CCGGAGCCCCTGATGCAGGCTACAGCCTGGCTGAATGCCTATTTCCACCAGCCCGAGGCTATCGAAGAGT
TCCCCGTGCCGGCTCTTCACCATCCCGTTTTCCAGCAAGAGTCGTTCACCAGACAGGTGTTATGGAAGCT
GCTGAAGGTTGTGAAATTCGGAGAAGTGATTTCTTACTCTCACTTAGCAGCCCTGGCAGGCAACCCCGCA
GCCACGGCAGCAGTGAAGACGGCACTGAGTGGCAATCCTGTCCCTATCCTGATCCCGTGCCACAGAGTGG
TCCAGGGGGATTTGGATGTGGGCGGTTACGAGGGTGGACTGGCCGTGAAGGAATGGCTTCTGGCCCATGA
AGGCCACCGGTTGGGGAAGCCAGGCTTGGGATTCGAACTGGAGGTGCTGTTCCAGGGCCCCGGTACCGCC
ATCACAAGTTTGTACAAAAAAGCAGGCTTAATGCCGAGGGAAATCATCACCCTACAGTTGGGCCAGTGCG
GCAATCAGATTGGGTTCGAGTTCTGGAAACAGCTGTGCGCCGAGCATGGTATCAGCCCCGAGGGCATCGT
GGAGGAGTTCGCCACCGAGGGCACTGACCGCAAGGACGTCTTTTTCTACCAGGCAGACGATGAGCACTAC
ATCCCCCGGGCCGTGCTGCTGGACTTGGAACCCCGGGTGATCCACTCCATCCTCAACTCCCCCTATGCCA
AGCTCTACAACCCAGAGAACATCTACCTGTCGGAACATGGAGGAGGAGCTGGCAACAACTGGGCCAGCGG
ATTCTCCCAGGGAGAAAAGATCCATGAGGACATTTTTGACATCATAGACCGGGAGGCAGATGGTAGTGAC
AGTCTAGAGGGCTTTGTGCTGTGTCACTCCATTGCTGGGGGGACAGGCTCTGGACTGGGTTCCTACCTCT
TAGAACGGCTGAATGACAGGTATCCTAAGAAGCTGGTGCAGACATACTCAGTGTTTCCCAACCAGGACGA
GATGAGCGATGTGGTGGTCCAGCCTTACAATTCACTCCTCACACTCAAGAGGCTGACGCAGAATGCAGAC
TGTGTGGTGGTGCTGGACAACACAGCCCTGAACCGGATTGCCACAGACCGCCTGCACATCCAGAACCCAT
CCTTCTCCCAGATCAACCAGCTGGTGTCTACCATCATGTCAGCCAGCACCACCACCCTGCGCTACCCTGG
CTACATGAACAATGACCTCATCGGCCTCATCGCCTCGCTCATTCCCACCCCACGGCTCCACTTCCTCATG
ACCGGCTACACCCCTCTCACTACGGACCAGTCAGTGGCCAGCGTGAGGAAGACCACGGTCCTGGATGTCA
TGAGGCGGCTGCTGCAGCCCAAGAACGTGATGGTGTCCACAGGCCGAGACCGCCAGACCAACCACTGCTA
CATCGCCATCCTCAACATCATCCAGGGAGAGGTGGACCCCACCCAGGTCCACAAGAGCTTGCAGAGGATC
CGGGAACGCAAGTTGGCCAACTTCATCCCGTGGGGCCCCGCCAGCATCCAGGTGGCCCTGTCGAGGAAGT
CTCCCTACCTGCCCTCGGCCCACCGGGTCAGCGGGCTCATGATGGCCAACCACACCAGCATCTCCTCGCT
CTTCGAGAGAACCTGTCGCCAGTATGACAAGCTGCGTAAGCGGGAGGCCTTCCTGGAGCAGTTCCGCAAG
GAGGACATGTTCAAGGACAACTTTGATGAGATGGACACATCCAGGGAGATTGTGCAGCAGCTCATCGATG
AGTACCATGCGGCCACACGGCCAGACTACATCTCCTGGGGCACCCAGGAGCAGTAATGATACCCAGCTTT
C
